>Addgene plasmid #221995 | TL1 alphaDdCBE T2 (DddA6-N) | addgene full sequence | sequence record 438696 | Addgene NGS Result
GCACATTTCCCCGAAAAGTGCCACCTGACGTCGACGGATCGGGAGATCTCCCGATCCCCTATGGTGCACT
CTCAGTACAATCTGCTCTGATGCCGCATAGTTAAGCCAGTATCTGCTCCCTGCTTGTGTGTTGGAGGTCG
CTGAGTAGTGCGCGAGCAAAATTTAAGCTACAACAAGGCAAGGCTTGACCGACAATTGCATGAAGAATCT
GCTTAGGGTTAGGCGTTTTGCGCTGCTTCGCGATGTACGGGCCAGATATACGCGTTGACATTGATTATTG
ACTAGTTATTAATAGTAATCAATTACGGGGTCATTAGTTCATAGCCCATATATGGAGTTCCGCGTTACAT
AACTTACGGTAAATGGCCCGCCTGGCTGACCGCCCAACGACCCCCGCCCATTGACGTCAATAATGACGTA
TGTTCCCATAGTAACGCCAATAGGGACTTTCCATTGACGTCAATGGGTGGAGTATTTACGGTAAACTGCC
CACTTGGCAGTACATCAAGTGTATCATATGCCAAGTACGCCCCCTATTGACGTCAATGACGGTAAATGGC
CCGCCTGGCATTATGCCCAGTACATGACCTTATGGGACTTTCCTACTTGGCAGTACATCTACGTATTAGT
CATCGCTATTACCATGGTGATGCGGTTTTGGCAGTACATCAATGGGCGTGGATAGCGGTTTGACTCACGG
GGATTTCCAAGTCTCCACCCCATTGACGTCAATGGGAGTTTGTTTTGGCACCAAAATCAACGGGACTTTC
CAAAATGTCGTAACAACTCCGCCCCATTGACGCAAATGGGCGGTAGGCGTGTACGGTGGGAGGTCTATAT
AAGCAGAGCTCTCTGGCTAACTAGAGAACCCACTGCTTACTGGCTTATCGAAATTAATACGACTCACTAT
AGGGAGACCCAAGCTGGCTAGCACCATGGCCTCCGTTCTGACCCCGCTGCTGCTGCGTGGCCTGACCGGC
TCCGCTCGTCGTCTGCCAGTTCCGCGTGCGAAAATCCATTCCCTGGACTACAAAGACCATGACGGTGATT
ATAAAGATCATGACATCGATTACAAGGATGACGATGACAAGATGGACATCGCGGATCTGCGTACCCTGGG
TTACAGCCAGCAGCAGCAGGAGAAGATCAAGCCAAAGGTGCGCAGCACCGTGGCCCAGCACCATGAAGCT
CTGGTGGGTCACGGCTTCACCCACGCGCACATCGTGGCTCTGAGCCAGCACCCAGCCGCGCTGGGTACCG
TGGCCGTGAAATATCAGGACATGATTGCTGCCCTGCCAGAGGCTACCCATGAAGCGATTGTGGGTGTGGG
CAAGAGAGGAGCCGGTGCTCGTGCGCTGGAGGCCCTGCTGACCGTGGCCGGTGAACTGCGTGGCCCGCCG
CTGCAGCTGGATACCGGCCAGCTGCTGAAAATCGCGAAACGTGGCGGTGTGACCGCTGTGGAAGCTGTGC
ATGCCTGGCGTAATGCTCTGACCGGTGCCCCCCTGAACCTGACCCCGGACCAAGTGGTGGCTATCGCCAG
CAACATTGGCGGCAAGCAAGCGCTCGAAACGGTGCAGCGGCTGTTGCCGGTGCTGTGCCAGGACCATGGC
CTGACCCCGGACCAAGTGGTGGCTATCGCCAGCAACATTGGCGGCAAGCAAGCGCTCGAAACGGTGCAGC
GGCTGTTGCCGGTGCTGTGCCAGGACCATGGCCTGACCCCGGACCAAGTGGTGGCTATCGCCAGCAACAA
TGGCGGCAAGCAAGCGCTCGAAACGGTGCAGCGGCTGTTGCCGGTGCTGTGCCAGGACCATGGCCTGACC
CCGGACCAAGTGGTGGCTATCGCCAGCAACGGTGGCGGCAAGCAAGCGCTCGAAACGGTGCAGCGGCTGT
TGCCGGTGCTGTGCCAGGACCATGGCCTGACCCCGGACCAAGTGGTGGCTATCGCCAGCAACGGTGGCGG
CAAGCAAGCGCTCGAAACGGTGCAGCGGCTGTTGCCGGTGCTGTGCCAGGACCATGGCCTGACCCCGGAC
CAAGTGGTGGCTATCGCCAGCAACGGTGGCGGCAAGCAAGCGCTCGAAACGGTGCAGCGGCTGTTGCCGG
TGCTGTGCCAGGACCATGGCCTGACCCCGGACCAAGTGGTGGCTATCGCCAGCAACGGTGGCGGCAAGCA
AGCGCTCGAAACGGTGCAGCGGCTGTTGCCGGTGCTGTGCCAGGACCATGGCCTCACACCCGATCAGGTC
GTGGCTATCGCCAGCAACATTGGCGGCAAGCAAGCGCTCGAAACGGTGCAGCGGCTGTTGCCGGTGCTGT
GCCAGGACCATGGCCTGACCCCGGACCAAGTGGTGGCTATCGCCAGCAACGGTGGCGGCAAGCAAGCGCT
CGAAACGGTGCAGCGGCTGTTGCCGGTGCTGTGCCAGGACCATGGCCTGACCCCGGACCAAGTGGTGGCT
ATCGCCAGCAACAATGGCGGCAAGCAAGCGCTCGAAACGGTGCAGCGGCTGTTGCCGGTGCTGTGCCAGG
ACCATGGCCTGACTCCGGACCAAGTGGTGGCTATCGCCAGCCACGATGGCGGCAAGCAAGCGCTCGAAAC
GGTGCAGCGGCTGTTGCCGGTGCTGTGCCAGGACCATGGCCTGACCCCGGACCAAGTGGTGGCTATCGCC
AGCAACAATGGCGGCAAGCAAGCGCTCGAAACGGTGCAGCGGCTGTTGCCGGTGCTGTGCCAGGACCATG
GCCTGACCCCGGACCAAGTGGTGGCTATCGCCAGCAACATTGGCGGCAAGCAAGCGCTCGAAACGGTGCA
GCGGCTGTTGCCGGTGCTGTGCCAGGACCATGGCCTGACCCCGGACCAAGTGGTGGCTATCGCCAGCAAC
GGTGGCGGCAAGCAAGCGCTCGAAACGGTGCAGCGGCTGTTGCCGGTGCTGTGCCAGGACCATGGCCTGA
CCCCGGACCAAGTGGTGGCTATCGCCAGCAACGGTGGCGGCAAGCAAGCGCTCGAAACGGTGCAGCGGCT
GTTGCCGGTGCTGTGCCAGGACCATGGCCTGACCCCGGACCAAGTGGTGGCTATCGCCAGCAACATTGGC
GGCAAGCAAGCGCTCGAAAGCATTGTGGCCCAGCTGAGCCGGCCTGATCCGGCGTTGGCCGCGTTGACCA
ACGATCACCTGGTGGCCCTGGCCTGCCTGGGCGGTCGTCCGGCCCTGGATGCGGTGAAGAAAGGCCTGGG
TGGATCCGGCAGCTACGCCCTGGGTCCGTATCAGATTAGCGCCCCGCAGCTGCCAGCTTACAATGGTCGG
ACCGTGGGTACCTTCTACTATGTGAACGACGCGGGCGGTCTGGAGAGCAAGGTGTTTATCAGCGGCGGTC
CAACCCCGTACCCAAACTATGCCAATGCCGGTCATGTGGAGGGTCAGAGCGCCCTGTTCATGCGTGATAA
CGGCATCAGCGAGGGTCTGGTGTTCCACAACAACCCGGAAGGCACCTGCGGTTTTTGCGTGAACATGATC
GAGACCCTGCTGCCGGAAAACGCGAAAATGACCGTGGTGCCGCCGGAAGGTTCTGGCGGCTCAACTAATC
TGAGCGACATCATTGAGAAGGAGACTGGGAAACAGCTGGTCATTCAGGAGTCCATCCTGATGCTGCCTGA
GGAGGTGGAGGAAGTGATCGGCAACAAGCCAGAGTCTGACATCCTGGTGCACACCGCCTACGACGAGTCC
ACAGATGAGAATGTGATGCTGCTGACCTCTGACGCCCCCGAGTATAAGCCTTGGGCCCTGGTCATCCAGG
ATTCTAACGGCGAGAATAAGATCAAGATGCTGTGATAAGGGGTCTTTGTCCTCTGTACTGTCTCTCTCCT
TGCCCCTAACCCAAAAAGCTTCATTTTTCTGTGTAGGCTGCACAAGAGCCTTGATTGAAGATATATTCTT
TCTGAACAGTATTTAAGGTTTCCAATAAAATGTACACCCCTCAGAACTTCTGAGGCGGAAAGAACCAGCT
GGGGCTCTAGGGGGTATCCCC
[124 nt withheld, positions 4012-4135]
C
[91 nt withheld, positions 4137-4227]
A
[49 nt withheld, positions 4229-4277]
CCTTTGACGTTGGAGTCCACGTTCTTT
[37 nt withheld, positions 4305-4341]
ACCCTATCTCGGTCTATTCTTTTGATTTATAAGGGATTTTGCCGATTTCGGCCTATTGGTTAAAAAATGA
GCTGATTTAACAAAAATTTAACGCGAATTAATTCTGTGGAATGTGTGTCAGTTAGGGTGTGGAAAGTCCC
CAGGCTCCCCAGCAGGCAGAAGTATGCAAAGCATGCATCTCAATTAGTCAGCAACCAGGTGTGGAAAGTC
CCCAGGCTCCCCAGCAGGCAGAAGTATGCAAAGCATGCATCTCAATTAGTCAGCAACCATAGTCCCGCCC
CTAACTCCGCCCATCCCGCCCCTAACTCCGCCCAGTTCCGCCCATTCTCCGCCCCATGGCTGACTAATTT
TTTTTATTTATGCAGAGGCCGAGGCCGCCTCTGCCTCTGAGCTATTCCAGAAGTAGTGAGGAGGCTTTTT
TGGAGGCCTAGGCTTTTGCAAAAAGCTCCCGGGAGCTTGTATATCCATTTTCGGATCTGATCAGCACGTG
TTGACAATTAATCATCGGCATAGTATATCGGCATAGTATAATACGACAAGGTGAGGAACTAAACCATGGC
CAAGCCTTTGTCTCAAGAAGAATCCACCCTCATTGAAAGAGCAACGGCTACAATCAACAGCATCCCCATC
TCTGAAGACTACAGCGTCGCCAGCGCAGCTCTCTCTAGCGACGGCCGCATCTTCACTGGTGTCAATGTAT
ATCATTTTACTGGGGGACCTTGTGCAGAACTCGTGGTGCTGGGCACTGCTGCTGCTGCGGCAGCTGGCAA
CCTGACTTGTATCGTCGCGATCGGAAATGAGAACAGGGGCATCTTGAGCCCCTGCGGACGGTGCCGACAG
GTGCTTCTCGATCTGCATCCTGGGATCAAAGCCATAGTGAAGGACAGTGATGGACAGCCGACGGCAGTTG
GGATTCGTGAATTGCTGCCCTCTGGTTATGTGTGGGAGGGCTAAGCACTTCGTGGCCGAGGAGCAGGACT
GACACGTGCTACGAGATTTCGATTCCACCGCCGCCTTCTATGAAAGGTTGGGCTTCGGAATCGTTTTCCG
GGACGCCGGCTGGATGATCCTCCAGCGCGGGGATCTCATGCTGGAGTTCTTCGCCCACCCCAACTTGTTT
ATTGCAGCTTATAATGGTTACAAATAAAGCAATAGCATCACAAATTTCACAAATAAAGCATTTTTTTCAC
TGCATTCTAGTTGTGGTTTGTCCAAACTCATCAATGTATCTTATCATGTCTGTATACCGTCGACCTCTAG
CTAGAGCTTGGCGTAATCATGGTCATAGCTGTTTCCTGTGTGAAATTGTTATCCGCTCACAATTCCACAC
AACATACGAGCCGGAAGCATAAAGTGTAAAGCCTGGGGTGCCTAATGAGTGAGCTAACTCACATTAATTG
CGTTGCGCTCACTGCCCGCTTTCCAGTCGGGAAACCTGTCGTGCCAGCTGCATTAATGAATCGGCCAACG
CGCGGGGAGAGGCGGTTTGCGTATTGGGCGCTCTTCCGCTTCCTCGCTCACTGACTCGCTGCGCTCGGTC
GTTCGGCTGCGGCGAGCGGTATCAGCTCACTCAAAGGCGGTAATACGGTTATCCACAGAATCAGGGGATA
ACGCAGGAAAGAACATGTGAGCAAAAGGCCAGCAAAAGGCCAGGAACCGTAAAAAGGCCGCGTTGCTGGC
GTTTTTCCATAGGCTCCGCCCCCCTGACGAGCATCACAAAAATCGACGCTCAAGTCAGAGGTGGCGAAAC
CCGACAGGACTATAAAGATACCAGGCGTTTCCCCCTGGAAGCTCCCTCGTGCGCTCTCCTGTTCCGACCC
TGCCGCTTACCGGATACCTGTCCGCCTTTCTCCCTTCGGGAAGCGTGGCGCTTTCTCATAGCTCACGCTG
TAGGTATCTCAGTTCGGTGTAGGTCGTTCGCTCCAAGCTGGGCTGTGTGCACGAACCCCCCGTTCAGCCC
GACCGCTGCGCCTTATCCGGTAACTATCGTCTTGAGTCCAACCCGGTAAGACACGACTTATCGCCACTGG
CAGCAGCCACTGGTAACAGGATTAGCAGAGCGAGGTATGTAGGCGGTGCTACAGAGTTCTTGAAGTGGTG
GCCTAACTACGGCTACACTAGAAGAACAGTATTTGGTATCTGCGCTCTGCTGAAGCCAGTTACCTTCGGA
AAAAGAGTTGGTAGCTCTTGATCCGGCAAACAAACCACCGCTGGTAGCGGTGGTTTTTTTGTTTGCAAGC
AGCAGATTACGCGCAGAAAAAAAGGATCTCAAGAAGATCCTTTGATCTTTTCTACGGGGTCTGACGCTCA
GTGGAACGAAAACTCACGTTAAGGGATTTTGGTCATGAGATTATCAAAAAGGATCTTCACCTAGATCCTT
TTAAATTAAAAATGAAGTTTTAAATCAATCTAAAGTATATATGAGTAAACTTGGTCTGACAGTTACCAAT
GCTTAATCAGTGAGGCACCTATCTCAGCGATCTGTCTATTTCGTTCATCCATAGTTGCCTGACTCCCCGT
CGTGTAGATAACTACGATACGGGAGGGCTTACCATCTGGCCCCAGTGCTGCAATGATACCGCGAGACCCA
CGCTCACCGGCTCCAGATTTATCAGCAATAAACCAGCCAGCCGGAAGGGCCGAGCGCAGAAGTGGTCCTG
CAACTTTATCCGCCTCCATCCAGTCTATTAATTGTTGCCGGGAAGCTAGAGTAAGTAGTTCGCCAGTTAA
TAGTTTGCGCAACGTTGTTGCCATTGCTACAGGCATCGTGGTGTCACGCTCGTCGTTTGGTATGGCTTCA
TTCAGCTCCGGTTCCCAACGATCAAGGCGAGTTACATGATCCCCCATGTTGTGCAAAAAAGCGGTTAGCT
CCTTCGGTCCTCCGATCGTTGTCAGAAGTAAGTTGGCCGCAGTGTTATCACTCATGGTTATGGCAGCACT
GCATAATTCTCTTACTGTCATGCCATCCGTAAGATGCTTTTCTGTGACTGGTGAGTACTCAACCAAGTCA
TTCTGAGAATAGTGTATGCGGCGACCGAGTTGCTCTTGCCCGGCGTCAATACGGGATAATACCGCGCCAC
ATAGCAGAACTTTAAAAGTGCTCATCATTGGAAAACGTTCTTCGGGGCGAAAACTCTCAAGGATCTTACC
GCTGTTGAGATCCAGTTCGATGTAACCCACTCGTGCACCCAACTGATCTTCAGCATCTTTTACTTTCACC
AGCGTTTCTGGGTGAGCAAAAACAGGAAGGCAAAATGCCGCAAAAAAGGGAATAAGGGCGACACGGAAAT
GTTGAATACTCATACTCTTCCTTTTTCAATATTATTGAAGCATTTATCAGGGTTATTGTCTCATGAGCGG
ATACATATTTGAATGTATTTAGAAAAATAAACAAATAGGGGTTCCGC
Features (pLannotate 1.2.2; 26 found; start..end, strand, type, name):
     60..112     -  misc_feature   bom (fragment): basis of mobility region from pBR322
    267..646     +  enhancer       CMV enhancer: human cytomegalovirus immediate early enhancer
    647..850     +  promoter       CMV promoter: human cytomegalovirus (CMV) immediate early promoter
    846..879     +  LTR            5' LTR (truncated) (fragment): truncated 5' long terminal repeat (LTR) from HIV-1
    895..913     +  promoter       T7 promoter: promoter for bacteriophage T7 RNA polymerase
    942..1025    +  CDS            COX8A (fragment): COX8A_HUMAN - Also known as COX8, COX8L. Experimental evidence at protein level: Swiss-Prot protein existence level 1. Component of the cytochrome c oxidase, the last enzyme in the mitochondrial electron transport chain which drives oxidative phosphorylation. The respiratory chain contains 3 multisubunit complexes succinate dehydrogenase (complex II, CII), ubiquinol- cytochrome c oxidoreductase (cytochrome b-c1 complex, complex III, CIII) and cytochrome c oxidase (complex IV, CIV), that cooperate to transfer electrons derived from NADH and succinate to molecular oxygen, creating an electrochem
   1026..1091    +  CDS            3xFLAG: three tandem FLAG® epitope tags, followed by an enterokinase cleavage site
   1104..1610    +  CDS            avrBs3 (fragment): AVRB3_XANEU - Experimental evidence at protein level: Swiss-Prot protein existence level 1. Avirulence protein. Acts as a transcription factor in C.annuum plants. In susceptible plants lacking the Bs3 resistance gene induces expression of a number of genes, including genes homologous to a family of auxin-induced genes, alpha-expansin genes, pectate lyase, anthocyanidin glucoside rhamnosyl transferase and at least one transcription factor, UPA20. Their expression leads to plant hypertrophy in mesophyll cells, probably mainly mediated by UPA20 (PubMed:17962565). In resistant plants induces the h
   3099..3218    +  CDS            avrBs3 (fragment): AVRB3_XANEU - Experimental evidence at protein level: Swiss-Prot protein existence level 1. Avirulence protein. Acts as a transcription factor in C.annuum plants. In susceptible plants lacking the Bs3 resistance gene induces expression of a number of genes, including genes homologous to a family of auxin-induced genes, alpha-expansin genes, pectate lyase, anthocyanidin glucoside rhamnosyl transferase and at least one transcription factor, UPA20. Their expression leads to plant hypertrophy in mesophyll cells, probably mainly mediated by UPA20 (PubMed:17962565). In resistant plants induces the h
   3219..3554    +  CDS            dddA (fragment): DDDA_BURC1 - Experimental evidence at protein level: Swiss-Prot protein existence level 1. Toxic component of a toxin-immunity protein module, which functions as a cellular contact-dependent growth inhibition (CDI) system. CDI modules allow bacteria to communicate with and inhibit the growth of closely related neighboring bacteria in a contact-dependent fashion. Bacteria that have this module inhibit or kill bacteria without it, giving them a growth advantage. Probably specifically inhibited by cognate immunity protein DddI (Probable). The C-terminal 163 residue fragment has double-stranded DN
   3564..3812    +  CDS            UGI: UNGI_BPPB2 - Experimental evidence at protein level: Swiss-Prot protein existence level 1. This protein binds specifically and reversibly to the host uracil-DNA glycosylase, preventing removal of uracil residues from PBS2 DNA by the host uracil-excision repair system. From Bacillus phage PBS2 (Bacteriophage PBS2).
   3970..3991    +  promoter       SV40 promoter (fragment): SV40 enhancer and early promoter
   4012..4440    +  rep_origin     f1 ori (sequence partly withheld): f1 bacteriophage origin of replication; arrow indicates direction of (+) strand synthesis
   4454..4783    +  promoter       SV40 promoter: SV40 enhancer and early promoter
   4831..4878    +  promoter       EM7 promoter: synthetic bacterial promoter&nbsp
   4897..5295    +  CDS            BSD: blasticidin S deaminase; Aspergillus terreus BSD; confers resistance to blasticidin
   5296..5323    +  CDS            BleoR (fragment): antibiotic-binding protein; Sh ble from Streptoalloteichus hindustanus; confers resistance to bleomycin, phleomycin, and Zeocin™
   5333..5458    +  CDS            ble (fragment): BLE_KLEPN - Experimental evidence at protein level: Swiss-Prot protein existence level 1. Binding protein with a strong affinity to the bleomycin family of antibiotics. Binds to CL990; an antimitotic-antibiotic compound. From Klebsiella pneumoniae.
   5453..5574    +  polyA_signal   SV40 poly(A) signal: SV40 polyadenylation signal
   5647..5663    -  protein_bind   lac operator: The lac repressor binds to the lac operator to inhibit transcription in E. coli. This inhibition can be relieved by adding lactose or isopropyl-β-D-thiogalactopyranoside (IPTG). lac repressor encoded by lacI
   5671..5701    -  promoter       lac promoter: promoter for the E. coli lac operon
   5716..5737    -  protein_bind   CAP binding site: CAP binding activates transcription in the presence of cAMP. E. coli catabolite activator protein
   5750..5842    -  CDS            lacI (fragment): lac repressor; lacI; The lac repressor binds to the lac operator to inhibit transcription in E. coli. This inhibition can be relieved by adding lactose or isopropyl-β-D-thiogalactopyranoside (IPTG).
   6025..6613    -  rep_origin     ori: high-copy-number ColE1/pMB1/pBR322/pUC origin of replication
   6784..7644    -  CDS            AmpR: β-lactamase; bla; confers resistance to ampicillin, carbenicillin, and related antibiotics
   7645..1       -  promoter       AmpR promoter (across the origin): bla
