[The description below was written by a language model from this plasmid's Addgene catalogue record and pLannotate feature annotations shown in this document.]
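Description:
TL1 alphaDdCBE T2 (DddA6-N) is a 7.7 kb pCMV-based mammalian expression plasmid encoding one arm of a split, TALE-guided mitochondrial cytosine base editor (DdCBE). It is maintained in E. coli through a high-copy ColE1/pUC origin with ampicillin resistance (AmpR), and it also carries an f1 origin. For selection in mammalian cells, an SV40 promoter paired with a bacterial EM7 promoter drives the blasticidin S deaminase gene, followed by an SV40 polyadenylation signal. Short bleomycin-resistance gene fragments annotated next to this cassette appear to be backbone remnants.

The synthetic insert of about 3 kb is transcribed from the CMV enhancer/promoter, and a T7 promoter lies just upstream of the coding sequence. The fusion protein begins with the COX8A mitochondrial targeting sequence for import into the matrix, followed by a 3xFLAG tag for detection. Next comes a TALE N-terminal domain of the alphaN type carrying Q231R, W232G and S233A substitutions, then the TL1 T2 repeat array, which specifies the DNA target, and the TALE C-terminal domain. The unannotated stretch between the two avrBs3-derived fragments in the feature table corresponds to the repeat array, which was assembled by Golden Gate cloning between retained BsmBI sites. The TALE is fused to the N-terminal half of the DddA double-stranded DNA cytidine deaminase, split at position 1397, in the DddA6 variant (Q1310R, S1330I, T1380I). A uracil glycosylase inhibitor (UGI) follows, which blocks excision of the resulting uracil so that C-to-T edits are retained. The record also lists an ATP5B 3'UTR at the end of the insert.

A split DddA half is not expected to be active alone, so this arm is presumably co-expressed with a partner arm carrying the complementary C-terminal half to reconstitute deaminase activity at an adjacent mitochondrial DNA site. The record does not state the target sequence.
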