Addgene plasmid #221995: TL1 alphaDdCBE T2 (DddA6-N)
Purpose: Expresses mitochondrial cytosine base editor arm in mammalian cells
Depositing lab: Stephen Ekker. Depositing organization: Mayo Foundation for Medical Education and Research. Publication: Unconstrained Precision Mitochondrial Genome Editing with alphaDdCBEs. Castillo SR, Simone BW, Clark KJ, Devaux P, Ekker SC. Hum Gene Ther. 2024 Sep 24. doi: 10.1089/hum.2024.073. PubMed 39212664.
Backbone
  Vector backbone: pCMV
  Backbone size w/o insert (bp): 4717
  Vector type: Mammalian Expression, CRISPR
  Selectable markers: Blasticidin
Growth in bacteria
  Bacterial resistance: Ampicillin, 100 μg/mL
  Growth temperature: 30°C
  Growth strain: NEB Stable
  Copy number: High Copy
Gene/Insert
  Gene/Insert name: COX8A MTS-3xFLAG-TALE NT-alphaN-TL1 TALE T2 repeats-TALE CTD-DddA6 1397N-UGI-ATP5B 3'UTR
  Species: Synthetic
  Insert size (bp): 3031
  Mutation: TALE: Q231R, W232G, S233A | DddA: Q1310R, S1330I, T1380I
  Promoter: CMV
  Tag / fusion protein: 3xFLAG (N terminal on backbone)
  Cloning method: Golden Gate
  Sequencing primers: 5′ T7; 3′ ACACCCGCCGCGCTTAATGC
Terms and licenses: Academic/Nonprofit Terms; Industry Terms: Not Available to Industry
Depositor comments: 5' Cloning Site: BsmBI (Not Destroyed), 3' Cloning Site: BsmBI (Not Destroyed). Please visit https://www.biorxiv.org/content/10.1101/2024.05.13.593977v1 for bioRxiv preprint.
How to cite: TL1 alphaDdCBE T2 (DddA6-N) was a gift from Stephen Ekker (Addgene plasmid # 221995 ; http://n2t.net/addgene:221995 ; RRID:Addgene_221995)
