>Addgene plasmid #221995 | TL1 alphaDdCBE T2 (DddA6-N) | depositor partial sequence | sequence record 434697 | Partial
ATGGCCTCCGTTCTGACCCCGCTGCTGCTGCGTGGCCTGACCGGCTCCGCTCGTCGTCTGCCAGTTCCGC
GTGCGAAAATCCATTCCCTGGACTACAAAGACCATGACGGTGATTATAAAGATCATGACATCGATTACAA
GGATGACGATGACAAGATGGACATCGCGGATCTGCGTACCCTGGGTTACAGCCAGCAGCAGCAGGAGAAG
ATCAAGCCAAAGGTGCGCAGCACCGTGGCCCAGCACCATGAAGCTCTGGTGGGTCACGGCTTCACCCACG
CGCACATCGTGGCTCTGAGCCAGCACCCAGCCGCGCTGGGTACCGTGGCCGTGAAATATCAGGACATGAT
TGCTGCCCTGCCAGAGGCTACCCATGAAGCGATTGTGGGTGTGGGCAAGAGAGGAGCCGGTGCTCGTGCG
CTGGAGGCCCTGCTGACCGTGGCCGGTGAACTGCGTGGCCCGCCGCTGCAGCTGGATACCGGCCAGCTGC
TGAAAATCGCGAAACGTGGCGGTGTGACCGCTGTGGAAGCTGTGCATGCCTGGCGTAATGCTCTGACCGG
TGCCCCCCTGAACCTGACCCCGGACCAAGTGGTGGCTATCGCCAGCAACATTGGCGGCAAGCAAGCGCTC
GAAACGGTGCAGCGGCTGTTGCCGGTGCTGTGCCAGGACCATGGCCTGACCCCGGACCAAGTGGTGGCTA
TCGCCAGCAACATTGGCGGCAAGCAAGCGCTCGAAACGGTGCAGCGGCTGTTGCCGGTGCTGTGCCAGGA
CCATGGCCTGACCCCGGACCAAGTGGTGGCTATCGCCAGCAACAATGGCGGCAAGCAAGCGCTCGAAACG
GTGCAGCGGCTGTTGCCGGTGCTGTGCCAGGACCATGGCCTGACCCCGGACCAAGTGGTGGCTATCGCCA
GCAACGGTGGCGGCAAGCAAGCGCTCGAAACGGTGCAGCGGCTGTTGCCGGTGCTGTGCCAGGACCATGG
CCTGACCCCGGACCAAGTGGTGGCTATCGCCAGCAACGGTGGCGGCAAGCAAGCGCTCGAAACGGTGCAG
CGGCTGTTGCCGGTGCTGTGCCAGGACCATGGCCTGACCCCGGACCAAGTGGTGGCTATCGCCAGCAACG
GTGGCGGCAAGCAAGCGCTCGAAACGGTGCAGCGGCTGTTGCCGGTGCTGTGCCAGGACCATGGCCTGAC
CCCGGACCAAGTGGTGGCTATCGCCAGCAACGGTGGCGGCAAGCAAGCGCTCGAAACGGTGCAGCGGCTG
TTGCCGGTGCTGTGCCAGGACCATGGCCTCACACCCGATCAGGTCGTGGCTATCGCCAGCAACATTGGCG
GCAAGCAAGCGCTCGAAACGGTGCAGCGGCTGTTGCCGGTGCTGTGCCAGGACCATGGCCTGACCCCGGA
CCAAGTGGTGGCTATCGCCAGCAACGGTGGCGGCAAGCAAGCGCTCGAAACGGTGCAGCGGCTGTTGCCG
GTGCTGTGCCAGGACCATGGCCTGACCCCGGACCAAGTGGTGGCTATCGCCAGCAACAATGGCGGCAAGC
AAGCGCTCGAAACGGTGCAGCGGCTGTTGCCGGTGCTGTGCCAGGACCATGGCCTGACTCCGGACCAAGT
GGTGGCTATCGCCAGCCACGATGGCGGCAAGCAAGCGCTCGAAACGGTGCAGCGGCTGTTGCCGGTGCTG
TGCCAGGACCATGGCCTGACCCCGGACCAAGTGGTGGCTATCGCCAGCAACAATGGCGGCAAGCAAGCGC
TCGAAACGGTGCAGCGGCTGTTGCCGGTGCTGTGCCAGGACCATGGCCTGACCCCGGACCAAGTGGTGGC
TATCGCCAGCAACATTGGCGGCAAGCAAGCGCTCGAAACGGTGCAGCGGCTGTTGCCGGTGCTGTGCCAG
GACCATGGCCTGACCCCGGACCAAGTGGTGGCTATCGCCAGCAACGGTGGCGGCAAGCAAGCGCTCGAAA
CGGTGCAGCGGCTGTTGCCGGTGCTGTGCCAGGACCATGGCCTGACCCCGGACCAAGTGGTGGCTATCGC
CAGCAACGGTGGCGGCAAGCAAGCGCTCGAAACGGTGCAGCGGCTGTTGCCGGTGCTGTGCCAGGACCAT
GGCCTGACCCCGGACCAAGTGGTGGCTATCGCCAGCAACATTGGCGGCAAGCAAGCGCTCGAAAGCATTG
TGGCCCAGCTGAGCCGGCCTGATCCGGCGTTGGCCGCGTTGACCAACGATCACCTGGTGGCCCTGGCCTG
CCTGGGCGGTCGTCCGGCCCTGGATGCGGTGAAGAAAGGCCTGGGTGGATCCGGCAGCTACGCCCTGGGT
CCGTATCAGATTAGCGCCCCGCAGCTGCCAGCTTACAATGGTCGGACCGTGGGTACCTTCTACTATGTGA
ACGACGCGGGCGGTCTGGAGAGCAAGGTGTTTATCAGCGGCGGTCCAACCCCGTACCCAAACTATGCCAA
TGCCGGTCATGTGGAGGGTCAGAGCGCCCTGTTCATGCGTGATAACGGCATCAGCGAGGGTCTGGTGTTC
CACAACAACCCGGAAGGCACCTGCGGTTTTTGCGTGAACATGATCGAGACCCTGCTGCCGGAAAACGCGA
AAATGACCGTGGTGCCGCCGGAAGGTTCTGGCGGCTCAACTAATCTGAGCGACATCATTGAGAAGGAGAC
TGGGAAACAGCTGGTCATTCAGGAGTCCATCCTGATGCTGCCTGAGGAGGTGGAGGAAGTGATCGGCAAC
AAGCCAGAGTCTGACATCCTGGTGCACACCGCCTACGACGAGTCCACAGATGAGAATGTGATGCTGCTGA
CCTCTGACGCCCCCGAGTATAAGCCTTGGGCCCTGGTCATCCAGGATTCTAACGGCGAGAATAAGATCAA
GATGCTGTGATAAGGGGTCTTTGTCCTCTGTACTGTCTCTCTCCTTGCCCCTAACCCAAAAAGCTTCATT
TTTCTGTGTAGGCTGCACAAGAGCCTTGATTGAAGATATATTCTTTCTGAACAGTATTTAAGGTTTCCAA
TAAAATGTACACCCCTCAGAA
